>Addgene plasmid #124023 | ARB340 | addgene full sequence | sequence record 252471 | Addgene NGS Result
GCGGCCGCGATTATCAAAAAGGATCTTCACCTAGATCCTTTTAAATTAAAAATGAAGTTTTAAATCAATC
TAAAGTATATATGAGTAAACTTGGTCTGACAGTTACCAATGCTTAATCAGTGAGGCACCTATCTCAGCGA
TCTGTCTATTTCGTTCATCCATAGTTGCCTGACTCCCCGTCGTGTAGATAACTACGATACGGGAGGGCTT
ACCATCTGGCCCCAGTGCTGCAATGATACCGCGGGACCCACGCTCACCGGCTCCAGATTTATCAGCAATA
AACCAGCCAGCCGGAAGGGCCGAGCGCAGAAGTGGTCCTGCAACTTTATCCGCCTCCATCCAGTCTATTA
ATTGTTGCCGGGAAGCTAGAGTAAGTAGTTCGCCAGTTAATAGTTTGCGCAACGTTGTTGCCATTGCTAC
AGGCATCGTGGTGTCACGCTCGTCGTTTGGTATGGCTTCATTCAGCTCCGGTTCCCAACGATCAAGGCGA
GTTACATGATCCCCCATGTTGTGCAAAAAAGCGGTTAGCTCCTTCGGTCCTCCGATCGTTGTCAGAAGTA
AGTTGGCCGCAGTGTTATCACTCATGGTTATGGCAGCACTGCATAATTCTCTTACTGTCATGCCATCCGT
AAGATGCTTTTCTGTGACTGGTGAGTACTCAACCAAGTCATTCTGAGAATAGTGTATGCGGCGACCGAGT
TGCTCTTGCCCGGCGTCAATACGGGATAATACCGCGCCACATAGCAGAACTTTAAAAGTGCTCATCATTG
GAAAACGTTCTTCGGGGCGAAAACTCTCAAGGATCTTACCGCTGTTGAGATCCAGTTCGATGTAACCCAC
TCGTGCACCCAACTGATCTTCAGCATCTTTTACTTTCACCAGCGTTTCTGGGTGAGCAAAAACAGGAAGG
CAAAATGCCGCAAAAAAGGGAATAAGGGCGACACGGAAATGTTGAATACTCATACTCTTCCTTTTTCAAT
ATTATTGAAGCATTTATCAGGGTTATTGTCTCATGAGCGGATACATATTTGAATGTATTTAGAAAAATAA
ACAAATAGGGGTTCCGCGCACATTTCCCCGAAAAGTGCCACCTGTCATGACCAAAATCCCTTAACGTGAG
TTTTCGTTCCACTGAGCGTCAGACCCCGTAGAAAAGATCAAAGGATCTTCTTGAGATCCTTTTTTTCTGC
GCGTAATCTGCTGCTTGCAAACAAAAAAACCACCGCTACCAGCGGTGGTTTGTTTGCCGGATCAAGAGCT
ACCAACTCTTTTTCCGAAGGTAACTGGCTTCAGCAGAGCGCAGATACCAAATACTGTTCTTCTAGTGTAG
CCGTAGTTAGGCCACCACTTCAAGAACTCTGTAGCACCGCCTACATACCTCGCTCTGCTAATCCTGTTAC
CAGTGGCTGCTGCCAGTGGCGATAAGTCGTGTCTTACCGGGTTGGACTCAAGACGATAGTTACCGGATAA
GGCGCAGCGGTCGGGCTGAACGGGGGGTTCGTGCACACAGCCCAGCTTGGAGCGAACGACCTACACCGAA
CTGAGATACCTACAGCGTGAGCTATGAGAAAGCGCCACGCTTCCCGAAGGGAGAAAGGCGGACAGGTATC
CGGTAAGCGGCAGGGTCGGAACAGGAGAGCGCACGAGGGAGCTTCCAGGGGGAAACGCCTGGTATCTTTA
TAGTCCTGTCGGGTTTCGCCACCTCTGACTTGAGCGTCGATTTTTGTGATGCTCGTCAGGGGGGCGGAGC
CTATGGAAAAACGCCAGCAACGCGGCCTTTTTACGGTTCCTGGCCTTTTGCTGGCCTTTTGCTCACATGT
TCTTTCCTGCGTTATCCCCTGATTCTGTGGATAACCGTGCGGCCGCCCCTGAATTCGCATCTAGATGGTA
GAGCCACAAACAGCCGGTACAAGCAACGATCTCCAGGACCATCTGAATCATGCGCGGATGACACGAACTC
ACGACGGCGATCACAGACATTAACCCACAGTACAGACACTGCGACAACGTGGCAATTCGTCGCAATACCG
TCTCACTGAACTGGCCGATAATTGCAGACGAGGAGCATCGCCCTTCCCCGGCCCTCAGGTAAGAGGACCA
AATACCGTAGCCGTTTCCAATTTCAGTCCTTTAGCGCCACCTGGTGCTAACTACTCTATCACGCTTTTAT
CCAATAACTACCTTTGTAAATTTCCTTTCAAAAGTTCTGGCCGGGCGCGGTGGCAACGGTGCCCGTCAGT
GGGCAGAGCGCACATCGCCCACAGTCCCCGAGAAGTTGGGGGGAGGGGTCGGCAATTGAACCGGTGCCTA
GAGAAGGTGGCGCGGGGTAAACTGGGAAAGTGATGTCGTGTACTGGCTCCGCCTTTTTCCCGAGGGTGGG
GGAGAACCGTATATAAGTGCAGTAGTCGCCGTGAACGTTCTTTTTCGCAACGGGTTTGCCGCCAGAACAC
AGGTAAGTGCCGTGTGTGGTTCCCGCGGGCCTGGCCTCTTTACGGGTTATGGCCCTTGCGTGCCTTGAAT
TACTTCCACCTGGCTGCAGTACGTGATTCTTGATCCCGAGCTTCGGGTTGGAAGTGGGTGGGAGAGTTCG
AGGCCTTGCGCTTAAGGAGCCCCTTCGCCTCGTGCTTGAGTTGAGGCCTGGCCTGGGCGCTGGGGCCGCC
GCGTGCGAATCTGGTGGCACCTTCGCGCCTGTCTCGCTGCTTTCGATAAGTCTCTAGCCATTTAAAATTT
TTGATGACCTGCTGCGACGCTTTTTTTCTGGCAAGATAGTCTTGTAAATGCGGGCCAAGATCTGCACACT
GGTATTTCGGTTTTTGGGGCCGCGGGCGGCGACGGGGCCCGTGCGTCCCAGCGCACATGTTCGGCGAGGC
GGGGCCTGCGAGCGCGGCCACCGAGAATCGGACGGGGGTAGTCTCAAGCTGGCCGGCCTGCTCTGGTGCC
TGGCCTCGCGCCGCCGTGTATCGCCCCGCCCTGGGCGGCAAGGCTGGCCCGGTCGGCACCAGTTGCGTGA
GCGGAAAGATGGCCGCTTCCCGGCCCTGCTGCAGGGAGCTCAAAATGGAGGACGCGGCGCTCGGGAGAGC
GGGCGGGTGAGTCACCCACACAAAGGAAAAGGGCCTTTCCGTCCTCAGCCGTCGCTTCATGTGACTCCAC
GGAGTACCGGGCGCCGTCCAGGCACCTCGATTAGTTCTCGCGCTTTTGGAGTACGTCGTCTTTAGGTTGG
GGGGAGGGGTTTTATGCGATGGAGTTTCCCCACACTGAGTGGGTGGAGACTGAAGTTAGGCCAGCTTGGC
ACTTGATGTAATTCTCCTTGGAATTTGCCCTTTTTGAGTTTGGATCTTGGTTCATTCTCAAGCCTCAGAC
AGTGGTTCAAAGTTTTTTTCTTCCATTTCAGGTGTCGTGAGCTAGCCACTATGCCCAAGAAGAAGAGGAA
GGTGGAGGACGCCGGTTCTGCTGAAGGTTCTGTTGCTAGACAACCAGACTTGTTGACTTGTGACGACGAA
CCAATCCACATCCCAGGTGCTATCCAACCACACGGTTTGTTGTTGGCTTTGGCTGCTGACATGACTATCG
TTGCTGGTTCTGACAACTTGCCAGAATTGACTGGTTTGGCTATCGGTGCTTTGATCGGTAGATCTGCTGC
TGACGTTTTCGACTCTGAAACTCACAACAGATTGACTATCGCTTTGGCTGAACCAGGTGCTGCTGTTGGT
GCTCCAATCACTGTTGGTTTCACTATGAGAAAGGACGCTGGTTTCATCGGTTCTTGGCACAGACACGACC
AATTGATCTTCTTGGAATTGGAACCACCACAAAGAGATGTTGCTGAACCACAAGCTTTCTTCAGAAGAAC
TAACTCTGCTATCAGAAGATTGCAAGCTGCTGAAACTTTGGAATCTGCTTGTGCTGCTGCTGCTCAAGAA
GTTAGAAAGATCACTGGTTTCGACAGAGTTATGATCTACAGATTCGCTTCTGACTTCTCTGGTGAAGTTA
TCGCTGAAGACAGATGTGCTGAAGTTGAATCTAAGTTGGGTTTGCACTACCCAGCTTCTACTGTTCCAGC
TCAAGCTAGAAGATTGTACACTATCAACCCAGTTAGAATCATCCCAGACATCAACTACAGACCAGTTCCA
GTTACTCCAGACTTGAACCCAGTTACTGGTAGACCAATCGACTTGTCTTTCGCTATCTTGAGATCTGTTT
CTCCAGTTCACTTGGAATTCATGAGAAACATCGGTATGCACGGTACTATGTCTATCTCTATCTTGAGAGG
TGAAAGATTGTGGGGTTTGATCGTTTGTCACCACAGAACTCCATACTACGTTGACTTGGACGGTAGACAA
GCTTGTGAATTGGTTGCTCAAGTTTTGGCTTGGCAAATCGGTGTTATGGAAGAAGGATCCTAACTCGAGC
GACGCCTCGACTGTGCCTTCTAGTTGCCAGCCATCTGTTGTTTGCCCCTCCCCCGTGCCTTCCTTGACCC
TGGAAGGTGCCACTCCCACTGTCCTTTCCTAATAAAATGAGGAAATTGCATCGCATTGTCTGAGTAGGTG
TCATTCTATTCTGGGGGGTGGGGTGGGGCAGGACAGCAAGGGGGAGGATTGGGAAGACAATAGCAGGCAT
GCTGGGGATGCGGTGGGCTCTATGGGCTGCCAATGAGACGACGGGGTCATCACGGCTCATCATGCGCCAA
ACAAATGTGTGCAATACACGCTCGGATGACTGCATGATGACCGCACTGACTGGGGACAGCAGATCCACCT
AAGCCTGTGAGAGAAGCAGACACCCGACAGATCAAGGCAGTTAACTAGTGCACTGCAGTACA
Features (pLannotate 1.2.2; 6 found; start..end, strand, type, name):
    103..963     -  CDS            AmpR: β-lactamase; bla; confers resistance to ampicillin, carbenicillin, and related antibiotics
    964..1068    -  promoter       AmpR promoter: bla
   1171..1759    +  rep_origin     ori: high-copy-number ColE1/pMB1/pBR322/pUC origin of replication
   2227..3400    +  promoter       EF-1α promoter: strong constitutive promoter for human elongation factor EF-1α
   3450..4394    +  CDS            iRFP713: iRFP713 is a basic (constitutively fluorescent) near ir fluorescent protein published in 2011, derived from Rhodopseudomonas palustris. It has low acid sensitivity. It requires the cofactor biliverdin for fluorescence.
   4421..4645    +  polyA_signal   bGH poly(A) signal: bovine growth hormone polyadenylation signal
