[The description below was written by a language model from this plasmid's Addgene catalogue record and pLannotate feature annotations shown in this document.]
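Description:
ARB340 is a mammalian expression plasmid of about 4.8 kb built on the MTK678_001 backbone, part of a modular toolkit for hierarchical assembly of genetic circuits in mammalian cells. It is propagated in E. coli through a high-copy ColE1/pUC-type origin of replication and selected with ampicillin via a β-lactamase gene driven by its native bla promoter. No mammalian selection marker or viral element appears in the feature table.

The insert is a single synthetic transcriptional unit (TU), recorded as LS-A4_EF1a-NLS::iRFP713-bgPA_R1. The strong constitutive human EF-1α promoter drives iRFP713, a near-infrared fluorescent protein derived from a Rhodopseudomonas palustris bacteriophytochrome that needs biliverdin as a cofactor, and the transcript is terminated by a bovine growth hormone polyadenylation signal. According to the catalogue entry the reporter is fused to a nuclear localization signal, so fluorescence should concentrate in the nucleus, which is convenient for cell identification and segmentation in imaging. The NLS is not annotated separately; the short gap between the promoter and the iRFP713 coding sequence could hold it, but the feature table does not confirm this. The A4 insulator and the LS and R1 connectors are likewise named only in the catalogue fields. In this kind of toolkit, connector sequences flank each TU and set its position and order when several units are joined into a multi-gene plasmid; LS and R1 would place this unit first in such an assembly. An insulator is generally intended to buffer a TU from neighbouring regulatory influences. The depositor notes that the plasmid was used to generate data for a figure in the associated toolkit publication.
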