Addgene plasmid #124023: ARB340
Purpose: Encodes TU with connectors LS R1 and an A4 insulator, and pEF1a expressing nuclear iRFP713
Depositing lab: Hana El-Samad. Depositing organization: University of California, San Francisco (UCSF). Publication: A Toolkit for Rapid Modular Construction of Biological Circuits in Mammalian Cells. Fonseca JP, Bonny AR, Kumar GR, Ng AH, Town J, Wu QC, Aslankoohi E, Chen SY, Dods G, Harrigan P, Osimiri LC, Kistler AL, El-Samad H. ACS Synth Biol. 2019 Nov 15;8(11):2593-2606. doi: 10.1021/acssynbio.9b00322. Epub 2019 Nov 5. PubMed 31686495.
Backbone
  Vector backbone: MTK678_001
  Vector type: Mammalian Expression
Growth in bacteria
  Bacterial resistance: Ampicillin, 100 μg/mL
  Growth temperature: 37°C
  Growth strain: DH5alpha
  Copy number: Unknown
Gene/Insert
  Gene/Insert name: LS-A4_EF1a-NLS::iRFP713-bgPA_R1
  Species: Synthetic
  Cloning method: Restriction Enzyme; 5′ cloning site unknown (unknown if destroyed); 3′ cloning site unknown (unknown if destroyed)
Terms and licenses: Academic/Nonprofit Terms; Industry Terms: Not Available to Industry
Depositor comments: Plasmid used to generate Fig .4a,b Please visit https://www.biorxiv.org/content/10.1101/506188v2 for BioRxiv preprint
How to cite: ARB340 was a gift from Hana El-Samad (Addgene plasmid # 124023 ; http://n2t.net/addgene:124023 ; RRID:Addgene_124023)
